>Addgene plasmid #63929 | pYC66 | depositor full sequence | sequence record 106687 | pYC66 sequence 5085 bps
TCGCGCGTTTCGGTGATGACGGTGAAAACCTCTGACACATGCACCTCCCGGAGACGGTCACAGCTTGTCT
GTAAGCGGATGCCGGGAGCAGACAAGCCCGTCAGGGCGCGTCAGCGGGTGTTGGCGGGTGTCGGGGCTGG
CTTAACTATGCGGCATCAGAGCAGATTGTACTGAGAGTGCACCATACCACAGCTTTTCAATTCAATTCAT
CATTTTTTTTTTATTCTTTTTTTTGATTTCGGTTTCTTTGAAATTTTTTTGATTCGGTAATCTCCGAACA
GAAGGAAGAACGAAGGAAGGAGCACAGACTTAGATTGGTATATATACGCATACCATAAAGCACAGCTCCA
TAGCTTCAAAATGTTTCTACTCCTTTTTTACTCTTCCAGATTTTCTCGGACTCCGCGCATCGCCGTACCA
CTTCAAAACACCCAAGCACAGCATACTAAATTTCCCCTCTTTCTTCCTCTAGGGTGTCGTTAATTACCCG
TACTAAAGGTTTGGAAAAGAAAAAAGAGACCGCCTCGTTTCTTTTTCTTCGTCGAAAAAGGCAATAAAAA
TTTTTATCACGTTTCTTTTTCTTGAAAATTTTTTTTTTGATTTTTTTCTCTTTCGATGACCTCCCATTGA
TATTTAAGTTAATAAACGGTCTTCAATTTCTCAAGTTTCAGTTTCATTTTTCTTGTTCTATTACAACTTT
TTTTACTTCTTGCTCATTAGAAAGAAAGCATAGCAATCTAATCTAAGTTTTGGATCTAAAATGGGCACCA
CTCTTGACGACACGGCTTACCGATACCGCACCAGTGTCCCGGGGGACGCCGAGGCCATCGAGGCACTGGA
TGGGTCCTTCACCACCGACACCGTCTTCCGCGTCACCGCCACCGGGGACGGCTTCACCCTGCGGGAGGTG
CCGGTGGACCCGCCCCTGACCAAGGTGTTCCCCGACGACGAATCGGACGACGAATCGGACGACGGGGAGG
ACGGCGACCCTGACTCCCGGACGTTCGTCGCGTACGGGGACGACGGCGACCTGGCGGGCTTCGTGGTCGT
CTCGTACTCCGGCTGGAACCGCCGGCTGACCGTCGAGGACATCGAGGTCGCCCCGGAGCACCGGGGGCAC
GGGGTCGGGCGCGCGTTGATGGGGCTCGCGACGGAGTTCGCCCGCGAGCTGGGCGCCGGGCACCTCTGGC
TGGAGGTCACCAACGTCAACGCACCGGCGATCCACGCGTACCGGCGGATGGGGTTCACCCTCTGCGGCCT
GGACACCGCCCTGTACGACGGCACCGCCTCGGACGGCGAGCAGGCGCTCTACATGAGCATGCCCTGCCCC
TAAGTCGAGTCATGTAATTAGTTATGTCACGCTTACATTCACGCCCTCCCCCCACATCCGCTCTAACCGA
AAAGGAAGGAGTTAGACAACCTGAAGTCTAGGTCCCTATTTATTTTTTTATAGTTATGTTAGTATTAAGA
ACGTTATTTATATTTCAAATTTTTCTTTTTTTTCTGTACAGACGCGTGTACGCATGTAACATTATACTGA
AAACCTTGCTTGAGAAGGTTTTGGGACGCTCGAAGGCTTTAATTTGCGGCCGGTACCGGGCCCCCCCTCG
AGGTCGACGGTATCGATAAGCTTGATATCGAATTCCTGCAGCCCGGGGGATCCTAGGGTTAATTAACGGT
GAACAAAAGCTAATCTCCGAGGAAGACTTGAACGGTGAACAAAAATTAATCTCAGAAGAAGACTTGAACG
GACTCGACGGTGAACAAAAGTTGATTTCTGAAGAAGATTTGAACGGTGAACAAAAGCTAATCTCCGAGGA
AGACTTGAACGGTGAACAAAAATTAATCTCAGAAGAAGACTTGAACGGACTCGACGGTGAACAAAAGTTG
ATTTCTGAAGAAGATTTGAACGGTGAACAAAAGCTAATCTCCGAGGAAGACTTGAACGGTGAACAAAAAT
TAATCTCAGAAGAAGACTTGAACGGACTCGACGGTGAACAAAAGTTGATTTCTGAAGAAGATTTGAACGG
TGAACAAAAGCTAATCTCCGAGGAAGACTTGAACGGTGAACAAAAATTAATCTCAGAAGAAGACTTGAAC
GGACTCGACGGTGAACAAAAGTTGATTTCTGAAGAAGATTTGAACGGTGAACAAAAGCTAATCTCCGAGG
AAGACTTGAACGGTGAACAAAAATTAATCAATCACTAGCTAGTGAATTCGCGCCAGATCCGAAGTTCCTA
TACTTTCTAGAGCGGCCGCCACCGCGGTGGAGCTCCAGCTTTTGTTCCCTTTAGTGAGGGTTAATTGCGC
GCTTGGCGTAATCATGGTCATAGCTGTTTCCTGTGTGAAATTGTTATCCGCTCACAATTCCACACAACAT
ACGAGCCGGAAGCATAAAGTGTAAAGCCTGGGGTGCCTAATGAGTGAGCTAACTCACATTAATTGCGTTG
CGCTCACTGCCCGCTTTCCAGTCGGGAAACCTGTCGTGCCAGCTGCATTAATGAATCGGCCAACGCGCGG
GGAGAGGCGGTTTGCGTATTGGGCGCTCTTCCGCTTCCTCGCTCACTGACTCGCTGCGCTCGGTCGTTCG
GCTGCGGCGAGCGGTATCAGCTCACTCAAAGGCGGTAATACGGTTATCCACAGAATCAGGGGATAACGCA
GGAAAGAACATGTGAGCAAAAGGCCAGCAAAAGGCCAGGAACCGTAAAAAGGCCGCGTTGCTGGCGTTTT
TCCATAGGCTCCGCCCCCCTGACGAGCATCACAAAAATCGACGCTCAAGTCAGAGGTGGCGAAACCCGAC
AGGACTATAAAGATACCAGGCGTTTCCCCCTGGAAGCTCCCTCGTGCGCTCTCCTGTTCCGACCCTGCCG
CTTACCGGATACCTGTCCGCCTTTCTCCCTTCGGGAAGCGTGGCGCTTTCTCATAGCTCACGCTGTAGGT
ATCTCAGTTCGGTGTAGGTCGTTCGCTCCAAGCTGGGCTGTGTGCACGAACCCCCCGTTCAGCCCGACCG
CTGCGCCTTATCCGGTAACTATCGTCTTGAGTCCAACCCGGTAAGACACGACTTATCGCCACTGGCAGCA
GCCACTGGTAACAGGATTAGCAGAGCGAGGTATGTAGGCGGTGCTACAGAGTTCTTGAAGTGGTGGCCTA
ACTACGGCTACACTAGAAGGACAGTATTTGGTATCTGCGCTCTGCTGAAGCCAGTTACCTTCGGAAAAAG
AGTTGGTAGCTCTTGATCCGGCAAACAAACCACCGCTGGTAGCGGTGGTTTTTTTGTTTGCAAGCAGCAG
ATTACGCGCAGAAAAAAAGGATCTCAAGAAGATCCTTTGATCTTTTCTACGGGGTCTGACGCTCAGTGGA
ACGAAAACTCACGTTAAGGGATTTTGGTCATGAGATTATCAAAAAGGATCTTCACCTAGATCCTTTTAAA
TTAAAAATGAAGTTTTAAATCAATCTAAAGTATATATGAGTAAACTTGGTCTGACAGTTACCAATGCTTA
ATCAGTGAGGCACCTATCTCAGCGATCTGTCTATTTCGTTCATCCATAGTTGCCTGACTCCCCGTCGTGT
AGATAACTACGATACGGGAGGGCTTACCATCTGGCCCCAGTGCTGCAATGATACCGCGAGACCCACGCTC
ACCGGCTCCAGATTTATCAGCAATAAACCAGCCAGCCGGAAGGGCCGAGCGCAGAAGTGGTCCTGCAACT
TTATCCGCCTCCATCCAGTCTATTAATTGTTGCCGGGAAGCTAGAGTAAGTAGTTCGCCAGTTAATAGTT
TGCGCAACGTTGTTGCCATTGCTACAGGCATCGTGGTGTCACGCTCGTCGTTTGGTATGGCTTCATTCAG
CTCCGGTTCCCAACGATCAAGGCGAGTTACATGATCCCCCATGTTGTGCAAAAAAGCGGTTAGCTCCTTC
GGTCCTCCGATCGTTGTCAGAAGTAAGTTGGCCGCAGTGTTATCACTCATGGTTATGGCAGCACTGCATA
ATTCTCTTACTGTCATGCCATCCGTAAGATGCTTTTCTGTGACTGGTGAGTACTCAACCAAGTCATTCTG
AGAATAGTGTATGCGGCGACCGAGTTGCTCTTGCCCGGCGTCAATACGGGATAATACCGCGCCACATAGC
AGAACTTTAAAAGTGCTCATCATTGGAAAACGTTCTTCGGGGCGAAAACTCTCAAGGATCTTACCGCTGT
TGAGATCCAGTTCGATGTAACCCACTCGTGCACCCAACTGATCTTCAGCATCTTTTACTTTCACCAGCGT
TTCTGGGTGAGCAAAAACAGGAAGGCAAAATGCCGCAAAAAAGGGAATAAGGGCGACACGGAAATGTTGA
ATACTCATACTCTTCCTTTTTCAATATTATTGAAGCATTTATCAGGGTTATTGTCTCATGAGCGGATACA
TATTTGAATGTGGGGATCTCTAATGATGCAATTTTTGTTTTGTACACTAAGATTCTATTTCGGAACTCTT
ACCCATGTCATTATTTACTTTATTTTCATTATTGTAATTTTTTAAGCTTTTATTATGAATTATTTAAATA
CAATTCTTTTTGATCATGTGACAGACATCACTGAAAGATGTGCTCTGCGTTATTAGTCAGATTGAAATAT
ACATTTTCATGTAGATATGATGTTCTTACTTTAAATGTTGTTCCATTTGCTAGCTTAAATAGACGATATT
ATAAATTTAAGTATTCACTAAAAATCTGACCCATTAATGTTAGAATTAGTATTATTTTTTGTGATATTAC
ATTTTTATATTTTGGATTTCAACCAATGCTCTGCGATATGATTCAACAGAATAATATGTACAAGCTACTT
TAATTCATATATACTAATAGATTCACAGATCCAGTACGACTGCAAGAATTTACGTTTTGTTTGAAATGGT
AGTAGCTACACTAAATTAACAATGATCGATTAATCCACATCCACAGTGTGTAATCATCCTAATGAAAACA
AGAATAACTACAAAAATGAATATAAACTTTTTGCATGTTAGTCTAACCTGCTAAGAAACCATTATTATCA
TGACATTAACCTATAAAAATAGGCGTATCACGAGGCCCTTTCGTC
Features (pLannotate 1.2.2; 17 found; start..end, strand, type, name):
    137..186     +  misc_feature   bom (fragment): basis of mobility region from pBR322
    196..332     +  promoter       URA3 promoter (fragment): S. cerevisiae URA3
    349..747     +  promoter       TEF1 promoter: S. cerevisiae TEF1; promoter for EF-1α
    767..1331    +  CDS            NrsR (fragment): nourseothricin acetyltransferase; Streptomyces noursei nat1; confers resistance to nourseothricin
   1340..1587    +  terminator     CYC1 terminator: S. cerevisiae CYC1; transcription terminator for CYC1
   1592..1663    -  misc_feature   MCS (fragment): pBluescript multiple cloning site
   1681..2178    +  CDS            13xMyc: 13 tandem Myc epitope tags
   2231..2252    -  protein_bind   FRT (minimal) (fragment): supports FLP-mediated excision but not integration (Turan and Bode, 2011) FLP recombinase from the Saccharomyces cerevisiae 2μ plasmid
   2288..2306    -  promoter       T3 promoter: promoter for bacteriophage T3 RNA polymerase
   2351..2367    -  protein_bind   lac operator: The lac repressor binds to the lac operator to inhibit transcription in E. coli. This inhibition can be relieved by adding lactose or isopropyl-β-D-thiogalactopyranoside (IPTG). lac repressor encoded by lacI
   2375..2405    -  promoter       lac promoter: promoter for the E. coli lac operon
   2420..2441    -  protein_bind   CAP binding site: CAP binding activates transcription in the presence of cAMP. E. coli catabolite activator protein
   2454..2546    -  CDS            lacI (fragment): lac repressor; lacI; The lac repressor binds to the lac operator to inhibit transcription in E. coli. This inhibition can be relieved by adding lactose or isopropyl-β-D-thiogalactopyranoside (IPTG).
   2729..3317    -  rep_origin     ori: high-copy-number ColE1/pMB1/pBR322/pUC origin of replication
   3488..4348    -  CDS            AmpR: β-lactamase; bla; confers resistance to ampicillin, carbenicillin, and related antibiotics
   4349..4420    -  promoter       AmpR promoter: bla
   5085..35      +  CDS            rop (fragment) (across the origin): Rop protein, which maintains plasmids at low copy number; rop
