[The description below was written by a language model from this plasmid's Addgene catalogue record and pLannotate feature annotations shown in this document.]
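Description:
pYC66 is an empty yeast expression backbone designed as a recipient vector for building C-terminal MYC epitope fusions; the associated publication places it in a vector set developed for Candida glabrata. It derives from pMJ22, into which a MYC cassette was inserted as a BamHI/BglII fragment, and the deposited sequence is 5,085 nt. In E. coli it is maintained through a high-copy ColE1/pUC-type origin and selected with ampicillin via the β-lactamase gene and its native promoter. Short remnants of pBR322-type sequences (bom, rop), of lacI and of the lac promoter/operator region are also annotated, but these are leftovers of the backbone rather than functional modules.

For selection in yeast, the plasmid carries a nourseothricin resistance cassette in which the Streptomyces noursei nat1 acetyltransferase coding sequence is driven by the S. cerevisiae TEF1 promoter and terminated by the CYC1 terminator; a fragment of the URA3 promoter lies just upstream. Next to this marker is a partial pBluescript multiple cloning site followed by a 13xMyc coding block, so that a gene of interest cloned in frame at the polylinker acquires thirteen tandem Myc epitopes at its C terminus for detection or immunoprecipitation. A partial minimal FRT site and a T3 promoter lie beyond the tag.

No promoter is annotated upstream of the cloning site, suggesting the user supplies the gene together with its own regulatory sequence, although the record does not say so. The catalogue calls the vector replicative, but the automated feature table identifies no yeast replication origin or centromere, so the element responsible is not identified in the record.
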