Addgene plasmid #63929: pYC66
Purpose: (Empty Backbone) Recipient replicative vector to construct MYC tagged fusions
Depositing lab: Irene Castano Navarro. Depositing organization: Instituto Potosino de Investigacion Cientifica y Tecnologica. Publication: Expression vectors for C-terminal fusions with fluorescent proteins and epitope tags in Candida glabrata. Yanez-Carrillo P, Orta-Zavalza E, Gutierrez-Escobedo G, Patron-Soberano A, De Las Penas A, Castano I. Fungal Genet Biol. 2015 May 15. pii: S1087-1845(15)00087-0. doi: 10.1016/j.fgb.2015.04.020. PubMed 25986172.
Backbone
  Vector backbone: pMJ22
  Backbone size (bp): 4509
  Modifications to backbone: Digested and clonning of MYC casete as BamHI/BglII fragment
  Vector type: Yeast Expression
  Selectable markers: Nourseothricin
  Tag / fusion protein: MYC
Growth in bacteria
  Bacterial resistance: Ampicillin, 100 μg/mL
  Growth temperature: 30°C
  Growth strain: DH10B
  Copy number: High Copy
Gene/Insert
  Cloning method: Restriction Enzyme
Terms and licenses: Academic/Nonprofit Terms; Industry Terms: Not Available to Industry
How to cite: pYC66 was a gift from Irene Castano Navarro (Addgene plasmid # 63929 ; http://n2t.net/addgene:63929 ; RRID:Addgene_63929)
