>Addgene plasmid #63929 | pYC66 | addgene partial sequence | sequence record 111188 | pBluescript-KS 5'-TCGAGGTCGACGGTATC-3'
GATCCTAGGGTTAATTAACGGTGAACAAAAGCTAATCTCCGAGGAAGACTTGAACGGTGAACAAAAATTA
ATCTCAGAAGAAGACTTGAACGGACTCGACGGTGAACAAAAGTTGATTTCTGAAGAAGATTTGAACGGTG
AACAAAAGCTAATCTCCGAGGAAGACTTGAACGGTGAACAAAAATTAATCTCAGAAGAAGACTTGAACGG
ACTCGACGGTGAACAAAAGTTGATTTCTGAAGAAGATTTGAACGGTGAACAAAAGCTAATCTCCGAGGAA
GACTTGAACGGTGAACAAAAATTAATCTCAGAAGAAGACTTGAACGGACTCGACGGTGAACAAAAGTTGA
TTTCTGAAGAAGATTTGAACGGTGAACAAAAGCTAATCTCCGAGGAAGACTTGAACGGTGAACAAAAATT
AATCTCAGAAGAAGACTTGAACGGACTCGACGGTGAACAAAAGTTGATTTCTGAAGAAGATTTGAACGGT
GAACAAAAGCTAATCTCCGAGGAAGACTTGAACGGTGAACAAAAATTAATCAATCACTAGCTAGTGAATT
CGCGCCAGATCCGAAGTTCCTATACTTTCTAGAGCGGCCGCCACCGCGGTGGAGCTCCAGCTTTTGTTCC
CTTTAGTGAGGGTTAATTGCGCGCTTGGCGTAATCATGGTCATAGCTGTTTCCTGTGTGAAATTGTTATC
CGCTCACAATTCCACACAACATACGAGCCGGAAGCATAAAGTGTAAAGCCTGGGGTGCCTAATGAGTGAG
CTAACTCACATTAATTGCGTTGCGCTCACTGCCCGCTTTCCAGTCGGGAAACCTGTCGTGCCAGCTGC
