>Addgene plasmid #63929 | pYC66 | addgene partial sequence | sequence record 111244 | M13pUC-Rev 5'-AGCGGATAACAATTTCACACAGG-3'
GCGCGCAATTAACCCTCACTAAAGGGAACAAAAGCTGGAGCTCCACCGCGGTGGCGGCCGCTCTAGAAAG
TATAGGAACTTCGGATCTGGCGCGAATTCACTAGCTAGTGATTGATTAATTTTTGTTCACCGTTCAAGTC
TTCCTCGGAGATTAGCTTTTGTTCACCGTTCAAATCTTCTTCAGAAATCAACTTTTGTTCACCGTCGAGT
CCGTTCAAGTCTTCTTCTGAGATTAATTTTTGTTCACCGTTCAAGTCTTCCTCGGAGATTAGCTTTTGTT
CACCGTTCAAATCTTCTTCAGAAATCAACTTTTGTTCACCGTCGAGTCCGTTCAAGTCTTCTTCTGAGAT
TAATTTTTGTTCACCGTTCAAGTCTTCCTCGGAGATTAGCTTTTGTTCACCGTTCAAATCTTCTTCAGAA
ATCAACTTTTGTTCACCGTCGAGTCCGTTCAAGTCTTCTTCTGAGATTAATTTTTGTTCACCGTTCAAGT
CTTCCTCGGAGATTAGCTTTTGTTCACCGTTCAAATCTTCTTCAGAAATCAACTTTTGTTCACCGTCGAG
TCCGTTCAAGTCTTCTTCTGAGATTAATTTTTGTTCACCGTTCAAGTCTTCCTCGGAGATTAGCTTTTGT
TCACCGTTAATTAACCCTAGGATCCCCCGGGCTGCAGGAATTCGATATCAAGCTTATCGATACCGTC
